Addgene plasmid #184322: I175L
Purpose: To study dynamics of G-actin using NMR spectroscopy.
Depositing lab: Michael Rosen. Depositing organization: University of Texas Southwestern Medical Center. Publication: Bound nucleotide can control the dynamic architecture of monomeric actin. Ali R, Zahm JA, Rosen MK. Nat Struct Mol Biol. 2022 Apr;29(4):320-328. doi: 10.1038/s41594-022-00743-5. Epub 2022 Mar 24. PubMed 35332323.
Backbone
  Vector backbone: pPICZ B
  Backbone manufacturer: Invitrogen
  Backbone size w/o insert (bp): 3328
  Vector type: Yeast Expression
  Selectable markers: Zeocin
Growth in bacteria
  Bacterial resistance: Bleocin (Zeocin), 50 μg/mL
  Growth temperature: 37°C
  Growth strain: DH5alpha
  Copy number: Unknown
Gene/Insert
  Gene/Insert name: Act5C
  Species: D. melanogaster (fly)
  Insert size (bp): 1431
  Mutation: I175L
  Entrez Gene: Act5C (a.k.a. Dmel_CG4027, A, A4V404_DROME, ACT, ACT1_DROME, ACT5C, Ac5C, Act, Act-5C, Act5, Act5c, Actin, Actin/BAP47, Actin5C, ArpA, BAP47, Bap47, CG4027, Dmel\CG4027, F-ACTIN, F-Actin, F-actin, G-actin, M32055, T11, act, act 5C, act5C, actin, actin5C, actomyosin, anon-EST:fe2D2, beta-Actin, beta-actin, beta-actin/Bap47, chrX:5748184..5748304, cyt5C, f-actin, l(1)G0009, l(1)G0010, l(1)G0025, l(1)G0079, l(1)G0117, l(1)G0177, l(1)G0245, l(1)G0330, l(1)G0420, l(1)G0486)
  Promoter: AOX1
  Tag / fusion protein: Hexahistidine followed by B-thymosin (N terminal on insert)
  Cloning method: Restriction Enzyme; 5′ cloning site EcoRI (not destroyed); 3′ cloning site NotI (not destroyed)
  Sequencing primers: 5′ 5'-GACTGGTTCCAATTGACAAGC-3'; 3′ 5'-GCAAATGGCATTCTGACATCC-3'
Resource information
  A portion of this plasmid was derived from a plasmid made by: Lab stock
Terms and licenses: Academic/Nonprofit Terms; Industry Terms: Not Available to Industry
Depositor comments: Insert was expressed in fusion with beta-thymosin4. Can be expressed in GS115.
How to cite: I175L was a gift from Michael Rosen (Addgene plasmid # 184322 ; http://n2t.net/addgene:184322 ; RRID:Addgene_184322)
