[The description below was written by a language model from this plasmid's Addgene catalogue record and pLannotate feature annotations shown in this document.]
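Description:
I175L is a Pichia pastoris (Komagataella phaffii) expression plasmid built on the Invitrogen pPICZ B backbone. It carries Drosophila melanogaster cytoplasmic actin Act5C with an isoleucine-to-leucine substitution at position 175. The insert was cloned between EcoRI and NotI sites, both retained, downstream of the methanol-inducible AOX1 promoter and upstream of the AOX1 transcription terminator. The catalogue entry lists a hexahistidine tag followed by beta-thymosin at the N terminus of the insert. The depositor notes that the actin is expressed as a fusion with thymosin beta-4, an actin monomer-sequestering peptide. In the annotated sequence the thymosin fragment lies between the AOX1 promoter and the actin coding region, consistent with an N-terminal fusion. A short His-tag-like match sits on the far side of the actin ORF, near the terminator, so the exact tag arrangement is best checked against the sequence.

The plasmid is propagated in E. coli through a high-copy ColE1/pUC origin. A single Sh ble gene confers Zeocin resistance in both hosts, driven by the yeast TEF1 promoter and the bacterial EM7 promoter in tandem and followed by the CYC1 terminator. The sequenced record also annotates the IS3 transposase genes insE1 and insF1 between the resistance gene and the CYC1 terminator. This suggests an E. coli insertion element in the sequenced isolate, and it would explain why the total length exceeds the stated backbone plus insert. The depositor indicates that the construct can be expressed in strain GS115. Its stated purpose is producing actin for NMR studies of G-actin dynamics, but the record does not explain the specific rationale for the I175L mutation.
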