Features (pLannotate 1.2.2; 13 found; start..end, strand, type, name):
   1150..1272    -  CDS            TMSB4 (fragment): TYB4_BOVIN - Also known as THYB4. Experimental evidence at protein level: Swiss-Prot protein existence level 1. Seraspenide inhibits the entry of hematopoietic pluripotent stem cells into the S-phase. From Bos taurus (Bovine).
   1338..2276    -  promoter       AOX1 promoter: Pichia pastoris AOX1; inducible promoter, regulated by methanol
   2358..2946    +  rep_origin     ori: high-copy-number ColE1/pMB1/pBR322/pUC origin of replication
   3021..3268    -  terminator     CYC1 terminator: S. cerevisiae CYC1; transcription terminator for CYC1
   3342..4205    -  CDS            insF1: INSF1_ECOLI - Protein inferred from homology: Swiss-Prot protein existence level 3. Involved in the transposition of the insertion sequence IS3. From Escherichia coli (strain K12).
   4205..4501    -  CDS            insE1: INSE1_ECOLI - Protein inferred from homology: Swiss-Prot protein existence level 3. Involved in the transposition of the insertion sequence IS3. From Escherichia coli (strain K12).
   4595..4969    -  CDS            BleoR: antibiotic-binding protein; Sh ble from Streptoalloteichus hindustanus; confers resistance to bleomycin, phleomycin, and Zeocin™
   4988..5035    -  promoter       EM7 promoter: synthetic bacterial promoter&nbsp
   5042..5449    -  promoter       TEF1 promoter: S. cerevisiae TEF1; promoter for EF-1α
   5470..5716    -  terminator     AOX1 terminator: Pichia pastoris AOX1; transcription terminator for AOX1
   5720..5785    -  CDS            AOX1 (fragment): ALOX1_KOMPC - Experimental evidence at protein level: Swiss-Prot protein existence level 1. Major isoform of alcohol oxidase, which catalyzes the oxidation of methanol to formaldehyde and hydrogen peroxide, the first step in the methanol utilization pathway of methylotrophic yeasts. From Komagataella phaffii (strain ATCC 76273 / CBS 7435 / CECT 11047 / NRRL Y-11430 / Wegner 21-1) (Yeast) (Pichia pastoris).
   5796..5813    -  CDS            capTEV™ (fragment): composite tag for in vivo biotinylation, TEV protease cleavage, and 6xHis tagging
   5880..1029    -  CDS            Act5C (across the origin): ACT1_DROME - Experimental evidence at protein level: Swiss-Prot protein existence level 1. Multiple isoforms are involved in various cellular functions such as cytoskeleton structure, cell mobility, chromosome movement and muscle contraction. From Drosophila melanogaster (Fruit fly).
>Addgene plasmid #184322 | I175L | addgene full sequence | sequence record 366156 | Addgene NGS Result
GCCTATCCAAACAGAATACTTACGCTCAGGTGGTGCGATGATTTTAATTTTCATAGTAGATGGAGCCAAG
GCCGTGATTTCCTTTTGCATTCTATCTGCAATACCTGGGTACATCGTAGTTCCTCCACTCAGGACCGTAT
TTGCGTACAAGTCCTTTCTAATAGCTGCAGCACACTTCATGATAGAATTGTAAGTAGTCTCGTGGATTCC
ACATGCCTCCATTCCCAAAAATGATGGCTGGAACAGGGCCTCAGGACATCGAAATCTTTCGTTGCCGATG
GTAATAACCTGACCGTCTGGCAATTCGTAAGACTTCTCAAGTGAACTACTAGATGCAGCTGTAGCCATTT
CCTGTTCAAAATCAAGGGCAACGTAACACAATTTTTCCTTAATATCTCTGACAATCTCACGCTCAGCAGT
TGTGGTAAAGGAGTACCCTCGTTCTGTAAGAATTTTCATAAGGTAATCAGTCAGGTCACGGCCAGCCAAA
TCTAGACGCAACAAAGCATGAGGTAAAGCATAACCTTCGTATATTGGTACAGTATGAGAGACCCCATCTC
CTGAGTCTAAAACTATTCCCGTGGTTCTGCCTGAAGCATACAAGGACAATACAGCTTGGATGGCGACATA
CATGGCTGGAGTGTTGAAAGTCTCGAACATTATTTGGGTCATTTTTTCTCTATTGGCTTTTGGATTAAGA
GGAGCCTCTGTCAATAAGACTGGATGCTCTTCAGGTGCCACTCTCAATTCGTTGTAGAATGTGTGATGCC
AGATTTTCTCCATGTCATCCCAGTTAGTAACTATACCATGCTCAATTGGGTACTTCAATGTCAATATTCC
TCTTTTAGATTGAGCTTCGTCTCCCACGTAAGAGTCTTTTTGACCCATGCCGACCATTACGCCTTGATGA
CGGGGTCGACCTACAATAGAAGGGAAAACAGCTCTAGGGGCGTCGTCCCCAGCAAAACCTGCTTTACACA
TACCTGAACCGTTATCCACAACCAAGGCGGCTACCTCCTCATCACACATATGGCCTTGAAAGTACAAGTT
TTCTGATCCACCACTTCCTCCGGATCCGCCAGATCCACCTGATCCTCCTGAACCACCACTTCCTCCAGAA
CCGCCAGAGCCACCGGATCCACCACTTTCACCGGCTTGTTTTTCCTGTTCAATAGTCTCCTTACTAGGTA
GAGGGTTCTTCTCCTGGGTCTCTGTTTTTTTTAACTTGGATTTGTCAAACTTCTCAATCTCAGCCATGTC
GGGCTTGTCGGAGGCAGATCCACCAGAACCTCCGGAGCCGCCGTGATGATGATGATGGTGACCCATGGCG
AATTCCTCGTTTCGAATAATTAGTTGTTTTTTGATCTTCTCAAGTTGTCGTTAAAAGTCGTTAAAATCAA
AAGCTTGTCAATTGGAACCAGTCGCAATTATGAAAGTAAGCTAATAATGATGATAAAAAAAAAGGTTTAA
GACAGGGCAGCTTCCTTCTGTTTATATATTGCTGTCAAGTAGGGGTTAGAACAGTTAAATTTTGATCATG
AACGTTAGGCTATCAGCAGTATTCCCACCAGAATCTTGGAAGCATACAATGTGGAGACAATGCATAATCA
TCCAAAAAGCGGGTGTTTCCCCATTTGCGTTTCGGCACAGGTGCACCGGGGTTCAGAAGCGATAGAGAGA
CTGCGCTAAGCATTAATGAGATTATTTTTGAGCATTCGTCAATCAATACCAAACAAGACAAACGGTATGC
CGACTTTTGGAAGTTTCTTTTTGACCAACTGGCCGTTAGCATTTCAACGAACCAAACTTAGTTCATCTTG
GATGAGATCACGCTTTTGTCATATTAGGTTCCAAGACAGCGTTTAAACTGTCAGTTTTGGGCCATTTGGG
GAACATGAAACTATTTGACCCCACACTCAGAAAGCCCTCATCTGGAGTGATGTTCGGGTGTAATGCGGAG
CTTGTTGCATTCGGAAATAAACAAACATGAACCTCGCCAGGGGGGCCAGGATAGACAGGCTAATAAAGTC
ATGGTGTTAGTAGCCTAATAGAAGGAATTGGAATGAGCGAGCTCCAATCAAGCCCAATAACTGGGCTGGT
TTTTCGATGGCAAAAGTGGGTGTTGAGGAGAAGAGGAGTGGAGGTCCTGCGTTTGCAACGGTCTGCTGCT
AGTGTATCCCCTCCTGTTGCGTTTGGCACTTATGTGTGAGAATGGACCTGTGGATGTCGGATGGCAAAAA
GGTTTCATTCAACCTTTCGTCTTTGGATGTTAGATCTGATCTCATGACCAAAATCCCTTAACGTGAGTTT
TCGTTCCACTGAGCGTCAGACCCCGTAGAAAAGATCAAAGGATCTTCTTGAGATCCTTTTTTTCTGCGCG
TAATCTGCTGCTTGCAAACAAAAAAACCACCGCTACCAGCGGTGGTTTGTTTGCCGGATCAAGAGCTACC
AACTCTTTTTCCGAAGGTAACTGGCTTCAGCAGAGCGCAGATACCAAATACTGTTCTTCTAGTGTAGCCG
TAGTTAGGCCACCACTTCAAGAACTCTGTAGCACCGCCTACATACCTCGCTCTGCTAATCCTGTTACCAG
TGGCTGCTGCCAGTGGCGATAAGTCGTGTCTTACCGGGTTGGACTCAAGACGATAGTTACCGGATAAGGC
GCAGCGGTCGGGCTGAACGGGGGGTTCGTGCACACAGCCCAGCTTGGAGCGAACGACCTACACCGAACTG
AGATACCTACAGCGTGAGCTATGAGAAAGCGCCACGCTTCCCGAAGGGAGAAAGGCGGACAGGTATCCGG
TAAGCGGCAGGGTCGGAACAGGAGAGCGCACGAGGGAGCTTCCAGGGGGAAACGCCTGGTATCTTTATAG
TCCTGTCGGGTTTCGCCACCTCTGACTTGAGCGTCGATTTTTGTGATGCTCGTCAGGGGGGCGGAGCCTA
TGGAAAAACGCCAGCAACGCGGCCTTTTTACGGTTCCTGGCCTTTTGCTGGCCTTTTGCTCACATGTTGG
TCTCCAGCTTGCAAATTAAAGCCTTCGAGCGTCCCAAAACCTTCTCAAGCAAGGTTTTCAGTATAATGTT
ACATGCGTACACGCGTCTGTACAGAAAAAAAAGAAAAATTTGAAATATAAATAACGTTCTTAATACTAAC
ATAACTATAAAAAAATAAATAGGGACCTAGACTTCAGGTTGTCTAACTCCTTCCTTTTCGGTTAGAGCGG
ATGTGGGGGGAGGGCGTGAATGTAAGCGTGACATAACTAATTACATGATATCGACAAAGGAAAAGGGGGA
CGGATCTCCGAGGCCTCGTGATCCTACCCACGTAATATGGACACAGGCCTAAGCGAGGTTCTTGTTTTCA
AATTGTTCCGGACTGAGGCCGCCACACCAACTGTGCCGCCGCCACCGATTGTAATCACATTCGATATAAT
TAAACACCGTTGCCCGCATTATTTCCCGGCTGATAAAGTGTTCTCCATGGATACATTCCACTTTCAGCGA
ATGAAAGAAGCTTTCCACGCAGGCATTATCGTAGCAGCAACCTTTTGCGCTCATACTTCCACGCAGATTA
TGCCGCTTCAGTTGCGCCTGATAATCTGCTGAACAGTACTGGCCTCCACGGTCCGTGTGAACGATAACGT
TCCGGGGCCTCTTACGCCGCCACAGCGCCATCTGCAGGGCATCGCAGGCCAGTTGCGCCGTCATGCGTGG
CGACATTGACCAGCCAATAACGGCACGTGACCACAGGTCAATGACCACTGCCAGATACAGCCAGCCTTCA
TCTGTACGTAAGTACGTGATGTCTCCTGCCCACTTCTGGTTCGGGCCACTGGCGTAAAAATCCTGCTCCA
ACAGATTTTCTGACACAGGCAGGCCGTGTGCGCGGTAGCTGACCGGGCTGAACTTCCGGGAGGCCTTTGC
CCTCAGTCCCTGACGGCGCAGGCTTGCCGCCACGGTTTTTACGTTAAAGGGGTAACCCTGAGCACGCAGT
TCATCCGTCAGGCGTGGGGCACCGTAACGCTGTTTTGACCGGGTAAAAGCCGCGAGGACAACGCTGTCGC
AGTGTTGGCGGAACTGCTGACGCGTGCTTATCCTTGTCCGCCGCTGACACCACGTATACCAGCCGCTGCG
GGCCACCCGGAGCACGCGGCACATTGCTTTGATGCTGAACTCAGCCTGATGTTTTTCAATAAAGACATAC
TTCATTTCAGGCGCTTCGCGAAGTATGTCGCGGCCTTTTGGAGGATAGCCAGCTCTTCATCCCGTTCTGC
CAGCTGGCGTTTGAGACGTGCAATCTCGGTAGACATCTCCAGTTCACGTTCAGAAGACGTCTGCTGATTT
TGCTGTTTACTGCGCCAGTTGTAGAGCTGTGATTCATACAGGCTGAGTTCACGGGCTGCGGCAGTAACAC
CGATGCGTTCAGCAAGCTTCAGGGCTTCACTGCGAAATTCAGGCGAATGCTGTTTACGGGGTTTTTTACT
GGTTGATACTGTTTTTGTCATGTGAGTCACCTCTGACTGAGAGTTTACTCACTTAGCCGCGTGTCCACTA
TTGCTGGGTAAGATCATCGGACCCGTCGGGCCGCGTCGGACGTGTCAGTCCTGCTCCTCGGCCACGAAGT
GCACGCAGTTGCCGGCCGGGTCGCGCAGGGCGAACTCCCGCCCCCACGGCTGCTCGCCGATCTCGGTCAT
GGCCGGCCCGGAGGCGTCCCGGAAGTTCGTGGACACGACCTCCGACCACTCGGCGTACAGCTCGTCCAGG
CCGCGCACCCACACCCAGGCCAGGGTGTTGTCCGGCACCACCTGGTCCTGGACCGCGCTGATGAACAGGG
TCACGTCGTCCCGGACCACACCGGCGAAGTCGTCCTCCACGAAGTCCCGGGAGAACCCGAGCCGGTCGGT
CCAGAACTCGACCGCTCCGGCGACGTCGCGCGCGGTGAGCACCGGAACGGCACTGGTCAACTTGGCCATG
GTTTAGTTCCTCACCTTGTCGTATTATACTATGCCGATATACTATGCCGATGATTAATTGTCAACACCGC
CCTTAGATTAGATTGCTATGCTTTCTTTCTAATGAGCAAGAAGTAAAAAAAGTTGTAATAGAACAAGAAA
AATGAAACTGAAACTTGAGAAATTGAAGACCGTTTATTAACTTAAATATCAATGGGAGGTCATCGAAAGA
GAAAAAAATCAAAAAAAAAAATTTTCAAGAAAAAGAAACGTGATAAAAATTTTTATTGCCTTTTTCGACG
AAGAAAAAGAAACGAGGCGGTCTCTTTTTTCTTTTCCAAACCTTTAGTACGGGTAATTAACGACACCCTA
GAGGAAGAAAGAGGGGAAATTTAGTATGCTGTGCTTGGGTGTTTTGAAGTGGTACGGCGATGCGCGGAGT
CCGAGAAAATCTGGAAGAGTAAAAAAGGAGTAGAAACATTTTGAAGCTATGGTGTGTGGGGGATCCGCAC
AAACGAAGGTCTCACTTAATCTTCTGTACTCTGAAGAGGAGTGGGAAATACCAAGAAAAACATCAAACTC
GAATGATTTTCCCAAACCCCTACCACAAGATATTCATCAGCTGCGAGATAGGCTGATCAGGAGCAAGCTC
GTACGAGAAGAAACAAAATGACAAAAAAAATCCTATACTATATAGGTTACAAATAAAAAAGTATCAAAAA
TGAAGCCTGCATCTCTCAGGCAAATGGCATTCTGACATCCTCTTGATTAGAATCTAGCAAGACCGGTCTT
CTCGTAAGTGCCCAACTTGAACTGAGGAACAGTCATGTCTAAGGCTACAAACTCAATGATGATGATGATG
ATGGTCGACGGCGCTATTCAGATCCTCTTCTGAGATGAGTTTTTGTTCTAGAAAGCTGGCGGCCGCTTAA
AAGCACTTACGGTGGACGATACTTGGTCCTGATTCATCGTATTCCTGTTTAGAGATCCACATTTGTTGGA
ATGTACTAAGAGAGGCCAATATAGAACC
